>Addgene plasmid #89731 | pCDF-casBCDE(-12) | depositor full sequence | sequence record 173889 | pCDF-casBCDE(-12) sequence 6541 bps
GGGGAATTGTGAGCGGATAACAATTCCCCTGTAGAAATAATTTTGTTTAACTTTAATAAGGAGATATACC
ATGGCAAGCTGGAGCCACCCGCAGTTCGAAAAGGGTGCACTTGAAGTCCTCTTTCAGGGACCCGGGTACC
AGATGGCTGATGAAATTGATGCAATGGCTTTATATCGAGCCTGGCAACAACTGGATAATGGATCATGTGC
GCAAATTAGACGTGTTTCAGAACCTGATGAATTACGCGATATCCCTGCGTTTTATAGGCTGGTGCAACCT
TTTGGTTGGGAAAACCCACGTCACCAGCAGGCTCTTTTGCGCATGGTGTTTTGCCTGAGCGCAGGAAAGA
ATGTCATCCGACATCAGGACAAAAAATCGGAGCAAACAACAGGTATCTCGTTGGGAAGAGCTTTAGCCAA
TAGTGGAAGAATTAACGAGCGCCGTATCTTTCAATTAATTCGGGCTGACAGAACAGCCGATATGGTCCAG
TTACGTCGATTACTTACTCACGCCGAACCCGTACTTGACTGGCCATTAATGGCCAGGATGTTGACCTGGT
GGGGAAAGCGCGAACGCCAGCAACTTCTGGAAGATTTTGTATTGACCACAAACAAAAATGCGTAAGGAAA
CCTTTCTATGTCTAACTTTATCAATATTCATGTTCTGATCTCTCACAGCCCTTCATGTCTGAACCGCGAC
GATATGAACATGCAGAAAGACGCTATTTTCGGCGGCAAAAGACGAGTAAGAATTTCAAGTCAAAGCCTTA
AACGTGCGATGCGTAAAAGTGGTTATTACGCACAAAATATTGGTGAATCCAGTCTCAGAACCATTCATCT
TGCACAATTACGTGATGTTCTTCGGCAAAAACTTGGTGAACGTTTTGACCAAAAAATCATCGATAAGACA
TTAGCGCTGCTCTCCGGTAAATCAGTTGATGAAGCCGAAAAGATTTCTGCCGATGCGGTTACTCCCTGGG
TTGTGGGAGAAATAGCCTGGTTCTGTGAGCAGGTTGCAAAAGCAGAGGCTGATAATCTGGATGATAAAAA
GCTGCTCAAAGTTCTTAAGGAAGATATTGCCGCCATACGTGTGAATTTACAGCAGGGTGTTGATATTGCG
CTTAGTGGAAGAATGGCAACCAGCGGCATGATGACTGAGTTGGGAAAAGTTGATGGTGCAATGTCCATTG
CGCATGCGATCACTACTCATCAGGTTGATTCTGATATTGACTGGTTCACCGCTGTAGATGATTTACAGGA
ACAAGGTTCTGCACATCTGGGAACTCAGGAATTTTCATCGGGTGTTTTTTATCGTTATGCCAACATTAAC
CTCGCTCAACTTCAGGAAAATTTAGGTGGTGCCTCCAGGGAGCAGGCTCTGGAAATTGCAACCCATGTTG
TTCATATGCTGGCAACAGAGGTCCCTGGAGCAAAACAGCGTACTTATGCCGCTTTTAACCCTGCGGATAT
GGTAATGGTTAATTTCTCCGATATGCCACTTTCTATGGCAAATGCTTTTGAAAAAGCGGTTAAAGCGAAA
GATGGCTTTTTGCAACCGTCTATACAGGCGTTTAATCAATATTGGGATCGCGTTGCCAATGGATATGGTC
TGAACGGAGCTGCTGCGCAATTCAGCTTATCTGATGTAGACCCAATTACTGCTCAAGTTAAACAAATGCC
TACTTTAGAACAGTTAAAATCCTGGGTTCGTAATAATGGCGAGGCGTGAACATGAGATCTTATTTGATCT
TGCGGCTTGCTGGGCCAATGCAAGCCTGGGGGCAGCCGACCTTTGAAGGAACGCGACCTACCGGAAGATT
TCCGACCCGAAGCGGGTTATTAGGGCTACTCGGGGCTTGTCTTGGGATCCAACGTGATGATACTTCTTCA
TTACAGGCGTTATCAGAGAGTGTGCAATTTGCAGTGCGCTGCGATGAACTCATTCTTGACGATCGTCGTG
TGTCTGTAACGGGGTTGCGTGATTACCATACAGTCCTTGGAGCGCGAGAAGATTACCGTGGTTTGAAAAG
TCATGAAACGATTCAAACATGGCGCGAATATTTATGTGATGCCTCCTTTACCGTCGCTCTCTGGTTAACA
CCCCATGCAACGATGGTTATCTCAGAACTTGAAAAAGCAGTATTAAAGCCTCGGTATACACCTTACCTGG
GGCGGAGAAGTTGCCCACTAACACACCCGCTTTTTTTGGGGACATGTCAGGCATCGGATCCTCAGAAGGC
GCTATTAAATTATGAGCCCGTTGGCGGCGATATATATAGTGAGGAATCAGTTACAGGGCATCATTTAAAA
TTTACGGCGCGCGACGAACCGATGATCACCTTGCCTCGACAATTTGCTTCCCGAGAATGGTATGTGATTA
AAGGAGGTATGGATGTATCTCAGTAAAGTCATCATTGCCAGGGCCTGGAGCAGGGATCTTTACCAACTTC
ACCAGGGATTATGGCATTTATTTCCAAACAGACCGGATGCTGCTCGTGATTTTCTTTTTCATGTTGAGAA
GCGAAACACACCAGAAGGCTGTCATGTTTTATTGCAGTCAGCGCAAATGCCTGTTTCAACTGCCGTTGCG
ACAGTCATTAAAACTAAACAGGTTGAATTTCAACTTCAGGTTGGTGTTCCACTCTATTTTCGGCTTCGGG
CAAATCCGATCAAAACTATTCTCGACAATCAAAAGCGCCTGGACAGTAAAGGGAATATTAAACGCTGTCG
GGTTCCGTTAATAAAAGAAGCAGAACAAATCGCGTGGTTGCAACGTAAATTGGGCAATGCGGCGCGCGTT
GAAGATGTGCATCCCATATCGGAACGGCCACAGTATTTTTCTGGTGATGGTAAAAGTGGAAAGATCCAAA
CGGTTTGCTTTGAAGGTGTGCTCACCATCAACGACGCGCCAGCGTTAATAGATCTTGTACAGCAAGGTAT
TGGGCCAGCTAAATCGATGGGATGTGGCTTGCTATCTTTGGCTCCACTGTGAGCGGCCGCACTCGAGATT
TGGATGGTTTAAGGTTGGTGGGTTGTTTTTATGGGAAAAAATGCTTTAAGAACAAATGTATACTTTTAGA
GAGTTCCCCGCGCCAGCGGGGATAAACCGCTGTCTTTCGCTGCTGAGGGGAGTTCCCCGCGCCAGCGGGG
ATAAACCGAGCTCCCATTTTCAAACCCATCAAGACGCCTTCGCCTAGGCTGCTGCCACCGCTGAGCAATA
ACTAGCATAACCCCTTGGGGCCTCTAAACGGGTCTTGAGGGGTTTTTTGCTGAAACCTCAGGCATTTGAG
AAGCACACGGTCACACTGCTTCCGGTAGTCAATAAACCGGTAAACCAGCAATAGACATAAGCGGCTATTT
AACGACCCTGCCCTGAACCGACGACCGGGTCATCGTGGCCGGATCTTGCGGCCCCTCGGCTTGAACGAAT
TGTTAGACATTATTTGCCGACTACCTTGGTGATCTCGCCTTTCACGTAGTGGACAAATTCTTCCAACTGA
TCTGCGCGCGAGGCCAAGCGATCTTCTTCTTGTCCAAGATAAGCCTGTCTAGCTTCAAGTATGACGGGCT
GATACTGGGCCGGCAGGCGCTCCATTGCCCAGTCGGCAGCGACATCCTTCGGCGCGATTTTGCCGGTTAC
TGCGCTGTACCAAATGCGGGACAACGTAAGCACTACATTTCGCTCATCGCCAGCCCAGTCGGGCGGCGAG
TTCCATAGCGTTAAGGTTTCATTTAGCGCCTCAAATAGATCCTGTTCAGGAACCGGATCAAAGAGTTCCT
CCGCCGCTGGACCTACCAAGGCAACGCTATGTTCTCTTGCTTTTGTCAGCAAGATAGCCAGATCAATGTC
GATCGTGGCTGGCTCGAAGATACCTGCAAGAATGTCATTGCGCTGCCATTCTCCAAATTGCAGTTCGCGC
TTAGCTGGATAACGCCACGGAATGATGTCGTCGTGCACAACAATGGTGACTTCTACAGCGCGGAGAATCT
CGCTCTCTCCAGGGGAAGCCGAAGTTTCCAAAAGGTCGTTGATCAAAGCTCGCCGCGTTGTTTCATCAAG
CCTTACGGTCACCGTAACCAGCAAATCAATATCACTGTGTGGCTTCAGGCCGCCATCCACTGCGGAGCCG
TACAAATGTACGGCCAGCAACGTCGGTTCGAGATGGCGCTCGATGACGCCAACTACCTCTGATAGTTGAG
TCGATACTTCGGCGATCACCGCTTCCCTCATACTCTTCCTTTTTCAATATTATTGAAGCATTTATCAGGG
TTATTGTCTCATGAGCGGATACATATTTGAATGTATTTAGAAAAATAAACAAATAGCTAGCTCACTCGGT
CGCTACGCTCCGGGCGTGAGACTGCGGCGGGCGCTGCGGACACATACAAAGTTACCCACAGATTCCGTGG
ATAAGCAGGGGACTAACATGTGAGGCAAAACAGCAGGGCCGCGCCGGTGGCGTTTTTCCATAGGCTCCGC
CCTCCTGCCAGAGTTCACATAAACAGACGCTTTTCCGGTGCATCTGTGGGAGCCGTGAGGCTCAACCATG
AATCTGACAGTACGGGCGAAACCCGACAGGACTTAAAGATCCCCACCGTTTCCGGCGGGTCGCTCCCTCT
TGCGCTCTCCTGTTCCGACCCTGCCGTTTACCGGATACCTGTTCCGCCTTTCTCCCTTACGGGAAGTGTG
GCGCTTTCTCATAGCTCACACACTGGTATCTCGGCTCGGTGTAGGTCGTTCGCTCCAAGCTGGGCTGTAA
GCAAGAACTCCCCGTTCAGCCCGACTGCTGCGCCTTATCCGGTAACTGTTCACTTGAGTCCAACCCGGAA
AAGCACGGTAAAACGCCACTGGCAGCAGCCATTGGTAACTGGGAGTTCGCAGAGGATTTGTTTAGCTAAA
CACGCGGTTGCTCTTGAAGTGTGCGCCAAAGTCCGGCTACACTGGAAGGACAGATTTGGTTGCTGTGCTC
TGCGAAAGCCAGTTACCACGGTTAAGCAGTTCCCCAACTGACTTAACCTTCGATCAAACCACCTCCCCAG
GTGGTTTTTTCGTTTACAGGGCAAAAGATTACGCGCAGAAAAAAAGGATCTCAAGAAGATCCTTTGATCT
TTTCTACTGAACCGCTCTAGATTTCAGTGCAATTTATCTCTTCAAATGTAGCACCTGAAGTCAGCCCCAT
ACGATATAAGTTGTAATTCTCATGTTAGTCATGCCCCGCGCCCACCGGAAGGAGCTGACTGGGTTGAAGG
CTCTCAAGGGCATCGGTCGAGATCCCGGTGCCTAATGAGTGAGCTAACTTACATTAATTGCGTTGCGCTC
ACTGCCCGCTTTCCAGTCGGGAAACCTGTCGTGCCAGCTGCATTAATGAATCGGCCAACGCGCGGGGAGA
GGCGGTTTGCGTATTGGGCGCCAGGGTGGTTTTTCTTTTCACCAGTGAGACGGGCAACAGCTGATTGCCC
TTCACCGCCTGGCCCTGAGAGAGTTGCAGCAAGCGGTCCACGCTGGTTTGCCCCAGCAGGCGAAAATCCT
GTTTGATGGTGGTTAACGGCGGGATATAACATGAGCTGTCTTCGGTATCGTCGTATCCCACTACCGAGAT
GTCCGCACCAACGCGCAGCCCGGACTCGGTAATGGCGCGCATTGCGCCCAGCGCCATCTGATCGTTGGCA
ACCAGCATCGCAGTGGGAACGATGCCCTCATTCAGCATTTGCATGGTTTGTTGAAAACCGGACATGGCAC
TCCAGTCGCCTTCCCGTTCCGCTATCGGCTGAATTTGATTGCGAGTGAGATATTTATGCCAGCCAGCCAG
ACGCAGACGCGCCGAGACAGAACTTAATGGGCCCGCTAACAGCGCGATTTGCTGGTGACCCAATGCGACC
AGATGCTCCACGCCCAGTCGCGTACCGTCTTCATGGGAGAAAATAATACTGTTGATGGGTGTCTGGTCAG
AGACATCAAGAAATAACGCCGGAACATTAGTGCAGGCAGCTTCCACAGCAATGGCATCCTGGTCATCCAG
CGGATAGTTAATGATCAGCCCACTGACGCGTTGCGCGAGAAGATTGTGCACCGCCGCTTTACAGGCTTCG
ACGCCGCTTCGTTCTACCATCGACACCACCACGCTGGCACCCAGTTGATCGGCGCGAGATTTAATCGCCG
CGACAATTTGCGACGGCGCGTGCAGGGCCAGACTGGAGGTGGCAACGCCAATCAGCAACGACTGTTTGCC
CGCCAGTTGTTGTGCCACGCGGTTGGGAATGTAATTCAGCTCCGCCATCGCCGCTTCCACTTTTTCCCGC
GTTTTCGCAGAAACGTGGCTGGCCTGGTTCACCACGCGGGAAACGGTCTGATAAGAGACACCGGCATACT
CTGCGACATCGTATAACGTTACTGGTTTCACATTCACCACCCTGAATTGACTCTCTTCCGGGCGCTATCA
TGCCATACCGCGAAAGGTTTTGCGCCATTCGATGGTGTCCGGGATCTCGACGCTCTCCCTTATGCGACTC
CTGCATTAGGAAATTAATACGACTCACTATA
Features (pLannotate 1.2.2; 20 found; start..end, strand, type, name):
      3..27      +  protein_bind   lac operator: The lac repressor binds to the lac operator to inhibit transcription in E. coli. This inhibition can be relieved by adding lactose or isopropyl-β-D-thiogalactopyranoside (IPTG). lac repressor encoded by lacI
     42..64      +  RBS            RBS: efficient ribosome binding site from bacteriophage T7 gene 10 (Olins and Rangwala, 1989)
     80..103     +  CDS            Strep-Tag II: peptide that binds Strep-Tactin®, an engineered form of streptavidin
    110..133     +  CDS            HRV 3C site: recognition and cleavage site for human rhinovirus 3C and PreScission proteases
    143..622     +  CDS            casB: CSE2_ECOLI - Also known as cse2, ygcK. Experimental evidence at protein level: Swiss-Prot protein existence level 1. A component of Cascade, which participates in CRISPR interference, the third stage of CRISPR immunity. Cascade binds both crRNA and in a sequence-specific manner negatively supercoiled dsDNA target. This leads to the formation of an R-loop in which the crRNA binds the target DNA, displacing the noncomplementary strand. Cas3 is recruited to Cascade, nicks target DNA and then unwinds and cleaves the target, leading to DNA degradation and invader neutralization. From Escherichia co
    638..1726    +  CDS            casC: CASC_ECOLI - Also known as cas4, cse4, ygcJ. Experimental evidence at protein level: Swiss-Prot protein existence level 1. A component of Cascade, which participates in CRISPR interference, the third stage of CRISPR immunity. Cascade binds both crRNA and in a sequence-specific manner negatively supercoiled dsDNA target. This leads to the formation of an R-loop in which the crRNA binds the target DNA, displacing the noncomplementary strand. Cas3 is recruited to Cascade, nicks target DNA and then unwinds and cleaves the target, leading to DNA degradation and invader neutralization. CasCDE alone
   1732..2403    +  CDS            casD: CAS5_ECOLI - Also known as cas5, ygcI. Experimental evidence at protein level: Swiss-Prot protein existence level 1. A component of Cascade, which participates in CRISPR interference, the third stage of CRISPR immunity. Cascade binds both crRNA and in a sequence-specific manner negatively supercoiled dsDNA target. This leads to the formation of an R-loop in which the crRNA binds the target DNA, displacing the noncomplementary strand. Cas3 is recruited to Cascade, nicks target DNA and then unwinds and cleaves the target, leading to DNA degradation and invader neutralization. CasCDE alone is als
   2393..2989    +  CDS            casE: CAS6_ECOLI - Also known as cas6e, ygcH. Experimental evidence at protein level: Swiss-Prot protein existence level 1. A component of Cascade, which participates in CRISPR interference, the third stage of CRISPR immunity. Cascade binds both crRNA and in a sequence-specific manner negatively supercoiled dsDNA target. This leads to the formation of an R-loop in which the crRNA binds the target DNA, displacing the noncomplementary strand. Cas3 is recruited to Cascade, nicks target DNA and then unwinds and cleaves the target, leading to DNA degradation and invader neutralization. From Escherichia c
   3109..3129    +  CDS            M13 gene VIII (fragment): pVIII; VIII; major coat protein
   3197..3214    +  CDS            SET1 (fragment): solubility-enhancement tag derived from T7 phage gene 10B
   3222..3269    +  terminator     T7 terminator: transcription terminator for bacteriophage T7 RNA polymerase
   3440..4231    -  CDS            SmR: aminoglycoside adenylyltransferase (Murphy, 1985); aadA; confers resistance to spectinomycin and streptomycin
   4232..4323    -  promoter       AmpR promoter: bla
   4371..5109    -  rep_origin     CloDF13 ori: Plasmids containing the CloDF13 (CDF) origin of replication can be propagated in E. coli cells that contain additional plasmids with compatible origins.
   5206..5270    -  CDS            TcR (fragment): tetracycline efflux protein; tet; confers resistance to tetracycline
   5285..5306    -  protein_bind   CAP binding site: CAP binding activates transcription in the presence of cAMP. E. coli catabolite activator protein
   5319..6401    -  CDS            lacI: lac repressor; lacI; The lac repressor binds to the lac operator to inhibit transcription in E. coli. This inhibition can be relieved by adding lactose or isopropyl-β-D-thiogalactopyranoside (IPTG).
   6402..6479    -  promoter       lacI promoter: lacI
   6487..6522    -  CDS            TcR (fragment): tetracycline efflux protein; tet; confers resistance to tetracycline
   6525..2       +  promoter       T7 promoter (across the origin): promoter for bacteriophage T7 RNA polymerase
