>Addgene plasmid #89731 | pCDF-casBCDE(-12) | addgene full sequence | sequence record 182925 | Addgene NGS Result
GGGAAATTGTGAGCGGATAACAATTCCCCTGTAGAAATAATTTTGTTTAACTTTAATAAGGAGATATACC
ATGGCAAGCTGGAGCCACCCGCAGTTCGAAAAGGGTGCACTTGAAGTCCTCTTTCAGGGACCCGGGTACC
AGATGGCTGATGAAATTGATGCAATGGCTTTATATCGAGCCTGGCAACAACTGGATAATGGATCATGTGC
GCAAATTAGACGTGTTTCAGAACCTGATGAATTACGCGATATCCCTGCGTTTTATAGGCTGGTGCAACCT
TTTGGTTGGGAAAACCCACGTCACCAGCAGGCTCTTTTGCGCATGGTGTTTTGCCTGAGCGCAGGAAAGA
ATGTCATCCGACATCAGGACAAAAAATCGGAGCAAACAACAGGTATCTCGTTGGGAAGAGCTTTAGCCAA
TAGTGGAAGAATTAACGAGCGCCGTATCTTTCAATTAATTCGGGCTGACAGAACAGCCGATATGGTCCAG
TTACGTCGATTACTTACTCACGCCGAACCCGTACTTGACTGGCCATTAATGGCCAGGATGTTGACCTGGT
GGGGAAAGCGCGAACGCCAGCAACTTCTGGAAGATTTTGTATTGACCACAAACAAAAATGCGTAAGGAAA
CCTTTCTATGTCTAACTTTATCAATATTCATGTTCTGATCTCTCACAGCCCTTCATGTCTGAACCGCGAC
GATATGAACATGCAGAAAGACGCTATTTTCGGCGGCAAAAGACGAGTAAGAATTTCAAGTCAAAGCCTTA
AACGTGCGATGCGTAAAAGTGGTTATTACGCACAAAATATTGGTGAATCCAGTCTCAGAACCATTCATCT
TGCACAATTACGTGATGTTCTTCGGCAAAAACTTGGTGAACGTTTTGACCAAAAAATCATCGATAAGACA
TTAGCGCTGCTCTCCGGTAAATCAGTTGATGAAGCCGAAAAGATTTCTGCCGATGCGGTTACTCCCTGGG
TTGTGGGAGAAATAGCCTGGTTCTGTGAGCAGGTTGCAAAAGCAGAGGCTGATAATCTGGATGATAAAAA
GCTGCTCAAAGTTCTTAAGGAAGATATTGCCGCCATACGTGTGAATTTACAGCAGGGTGTTGATATTGCG
CTTAGTGGAAGAATGGCAACCAGCGGCATGATGACTGAGTTGGGAAAAGTTGATGGTGCAATGTCCATTG
CGCATGCGATCACTACTCATCAGGTTGATTCTGATATTGACTGGTTCACCGCTGTAGATGATTTACAGGA
ACAAGGTTCTGCACATCTGGGAACTCAGGAATTTTCATCGGGTGTTTTTTATCGTTATGCCAACATTAAC
CTCGCTCAACTTCAGGAAAATTTAGGTGGTGCCTCCAGGGAGCAGGCTCTGGAAATTGCAACCCATGTTG
TTCATATGCTGGCAACAGAGGTCCCTGGAGCAAAACAGCGTACTTATGCCGCTTTTAACCCTGCGGATAT
GGTAATGGTTAATTTCTCCGATATGCCACTTTCTATGGCAAATGCTTTTGAAAAAGCGGTTAAAGCGAAA
GATGGCTTTTTGCAACCGTCTATACAGGCGTTTAATCAATATTGGGATCGCGTTGCCAATGGATATGGTC
TGAACGGAGCTGCTGCGCAATTCAGCTTATCTGATGTAGACCCAATTACTGCTCAAGTTAAACAAATGCC
TACTTTAGAACAGTTAAAATCCTGGGTTCGTAATAATGGCGAGGCGTGAACATGAGATCTTATTTGATCT
TGCGGCTTGCTGGGCCAATGCAAGCCTGGGGGCAGCCGACCTTTGAAGGAACGCGACCTACCGGAAGATT
TCCGACCCGAAGCGGGTTATTAGGGCTACTCGGGGCTTGTCTTGGGATCCAACGTGATGATACTTCTTCA
TTACAGGCGTTATCAGAGAGTGTGCAATTTGCAGTGCGCTGCGATGAACTCATTCTTGACGATCGTCGTG
TGTCTGTAACGGGGTTGCGTGATTACCATACAGTCCTTGGAGCGCGAGAAGATTACCGTGGTTTGAAAAG
TCATGAAACGATTCAAACATGGCGCGAATATTTATGTGATGCCTCCTTTACCGTCGCTCTCTGGTTAACA
CCCCATGCAACGATGGTTATCTCAGAACTTGAAAAAGCAGTATTAAAGCCTCGGTATACACCTTACCTGG
GGCGGAGAAGTTGCCCACTAACACACCCGCTTTTTTTGGGGACATGTCAGGCATCGGATCCTCAGAAGGC
GCTATTAAATTATGAGCCCGTTGGCGGCGATATATATAGTGAGGAATCAGTTACAGGGCATCATTTAAAA
TTTACGGCGCGCGACGAACCGATGATCACCTTGCCTCGACAATTTGCTTCCCGAGAATGGTATGTGATTA
AAGGAGGTATGGATGTATCTCAGTAAAGTCATCATTGCCAGGGCCTGGAGCAGGGATCTTTACCAACTTC
ACCAGGGATTATGGCATTTATTTCCAAACAGACCGGATGCTGCTCGTGATTTTCTTTTTCATGTTGAGAA
GCGAAACACACCAGAAGGCTGTCATGTTTTATTGCAGTCAGCGCAAATGCCTGTTTCAACTGCCGTTGCG
ACAGTCATTAAAACTAAACAGGTTGAATTTCAACTTCAGGTTGGTGTTCCACTCTATTTTCGGCTTCGGG
CAAATCCGATCAAAACTATTCTCGACAATCAAAAGCGCCTGGACAGTAAAGGGAATATTAAACGCTGTCG
GGTTCCGTTAATAAAAGAAGCAGAACAAATCGCGTGGTTGCAACGTAAATTGGGCAATGCGGCGCGCGTT
GAAGATGTGCATCCCATATCGGAACGGCCACAGTATTTTTCTGGTGATGGTAAAAGTGGAAAGATCCAAA
CGGTTTGCTTTGAAGGTGTGCTCACCATCAACGACGCGCCAGCGTTAATAGATCTTGTACAGCAAGGTAT
TGGGCCAGCTAAATCGATGGGATGTGGCTTGCTATCTTTGGCTCCACTGTGAGCGGCCGCACTCGAGATT
TGGATGGTTTAAGGTTGGTGGGTTGTTTTTATGGGAAAAAATGCTTTAAGAACAAATGTATACTTTTAGA
GAGTTCCCCGCGCCAGCGGGGATAAACCGCTGTCTTTCGCTGCTGAGGGGAGTTCCCCGCGCCAGCGGGG
ATAAACCGAGCTCCCATTTTCAAACCCATCAAGACGCCTTCGCCTAGGCTGCTGCCACCGCTGAGCAATA
ACTAGCATAACCCCTTGGGGCCTCTAAACGGGTCTTGAGGGGTTTTTTGCTGAAACCTCAGGCATTTGAG
AAGCACACGGTCACACTGCTTCCGGTAGTCAATAAACCGGTAAACCAGCAATAGACATAAGCGGCTATTT
AACGACCCTGCCCTGAACCGACGACCGGGTCATCGTGGCCGGATCTTGCGGCCCCTCGGCTTGAACGAAT
TGTTAGACATTATTTGCCGACTACCTTGGTGATCTCGCCTTTCACGTAGTGGACAAATTCTTCCAACTGA
TCTGCGCGCGAGGCCAAGCGATCTTCTTCTTGTCCAAGATAAGCCTGTCTAGCTTCAAGTATGACGGGCT
GATACTGGGCCGGCAGGCGCTCCATTGCCCAGTCGGCAGCGACATCCTTCGGCGCGATTTTGCCGGTTAC
TGCGCTGTACCAAATGCGGGACAACGTAAGCACTACATTTCGCTCATCGCCAGCCCAGTCGGGCGGCGAG
TTCCATAGCGTTAAGGTTTCATTTAGCGCCTCAAATAGATCCTGTTCAGGAACCGGATCAAAGAGTTCCT
CCGCCGCTGGACCTACCAAGGCAACGCTATGTTCTCTTGCTTTTGTCAGCAAGATAGCCAGATCAATGTC
GATCGTGGCTGGCTCGAAGATACCTGCAAGAATGTCATTGCGCTGCCATTCTCCAAATTGCAGTTCGCGC
TTAGCTGGATAACGCCACGGAATGATGTCGTCGTGCACAACAATGGTGACTTCTACAGCGCGGAGAATCT
CGCTCTCTCCAGGGGAAGCCGAAGTTTCCAAAAGGTCGTTGATCAAAGCTCGCCGCGTTGTTTCATCAAG
CCTTACGGTCACCGTAACCAGCAAATCAATATCACTGTGTGGCTTCAGGCCGCCATCCACTGCGGAGCCG
TACAAATGTACGGCCAGCAACGTCGGTTCGAGATGGCGCTCGATGACGCCAACTACCTCTGATAGTTGAG
TCGATACTTCGGCGATCACCGCTTCCCTCATACTCTTCCTTTTTCAATATTATTGAAGCATTTATCAGGG
TTATTGTCTCATGAGCGGATACATATTTGAATGTATTTAGAAAAATAAACAAATAGCTAGCTCACTCGGT
CGCTACGCTCCGGGCGTGAGACTGCGGCGGGCGCTGCGGACACATACAAAGTTACCCACAGATTCCGTGG
ATAAGCAGGGGACTAACATGTGAGGCAAAACAGCAGGGCCGCGCCGGTGGCGTTTTTCCATAGGCTCCGC
CCTCCTGCCAGAGTTCACATAAACAGACGCTTTTCCGGTGCATCTGTGGGAGCCGTGAGGCTCAACCATG
AATCTGACAGTACGGGCGAAACCCGACAGGACTTAAAGATCCCCACCGTTTCCGGCGGGTCGCTCCCTCT
TGCGCTCTCCTGTTCCGACCCTGCCGTTTACCGGATACCTGTTCCGCCTTTCTCCCTTACGGGAAGTGTG
GCGCTTTCTCATAGCTCACACACTGGTATCTCGGCTCGGTGTAGGTCGTTCGCTCCAAGCTGGGCTGTAA
GCAAGAACTCCCCGTTCAGCCCGACTGCTGCGCCTTATCCGGTAACTGTTCACTTGAGTCCAACCCGGAA
AAGCACGGTAAAACGCCACTGGCAGCAGCCATTGGTAACTGGGAGTTCGCAGAGGATTTGTTTAGCTAAA
CACGCGGTTGCTCTTGAAGTGTGCGCCAAAGTCCGGCTACACTGGAAGGACAGATTTGGTTGCTGTGCTC
TGCGAAAGCCAGTTACCACGGTTAAGCAGTTCCCCAACTGACTTAACCTTCGATCAAACCACCTCCCCAG
GTGGTTTTTTCGTTTACAGGGCAAAAGATTACGCGCAGAAAAAAAGGATCTCAAGAAGATCCTTTGATCT
TTTCTACTGAACCGCTCTAGATTTCAGTGCAATTTATCTCTTCAAATGTAGCACCTGAAGTCAGCCCCAT
ACGATATAAGTTGTAATTCTCATGTTAGTCATGCCCCGCGCCCACCGGAAGGAGCTGACTGGGTTGAAGG
CTCTCAAGGGCATCGGTCGAGATCCCGGTGCCTAATGAGTGAGCTAACTTACATTAATTGCGTTGCGCTC
ACTGCCCGCTTTCCAGTCGGGAAACCTGTCGTGCCAGCTGCATTAATGAATCGGCCAACGCGCGGGGAGA
GGCGGTTTGCGTATTGGGCGCCAGGGTGGTTTTTCTTTTCACCAGTGAGACGGGCAACAGCTGATTGCCC
TTCACCGCCTGGCCCTGAGAGAGTTGCAGCAAGCGGTCCACGCTGGTTTGCCCCAGCAGGCGAAAATCCT
GTTTGATGGTGGTTAACGGCGGGATATAACATGAGCTGTCTTCGGTATCGTCGTATCCCACTACCGAGAT
GTCCGCACCAACGCGCAGCCCGGACTCGGTAATGGCGCGCATTGCGCCCAGCGCCATCTGATCGTTGGCA
ACCAGCATCGCAGTGGGAACGATGCCCTCATTCAGCATTTGCATGGTTTGTTGAAAACCGGACATGGCAC
TCCAGTCGCCTTCCCGTTCCGCTATCGGCTGAATTTGATTGCGAGTGAGATATTTATGCCAGCCAGCCAG
ACGCAGACGCGCCGAGACAGAACTTAATGGGCCCGCTAACAGCGCGATTTGCTGGTGACCCAATGCGACC
AGATGCTCCACGCCCAGTCGCGTACCGTCTTCATGGGAGAAAATAATACTGTTGATGGGTGTCTGGTCAG
AGACATCAAGAAATAACGCCGGAACATTAGTGCAGGCAGCTTCCACAGCAATGGCATCCTGGTCATCCAG
CGGATAGTTAATGATCAGCCCACTGACGCGTTGCGCGAGAAGATTGTGCACCGCCGCTTTACAGGCTTCG
ACGCCGCTTCGTTCTACCATCGACACCACCACGCTGGCACCCAGTTGATCGGCGCGAGATTTAATCGCCG
CGACAATTTGCGACGGCGCGTGCAGGGCCAGACTGGAGGTGGCAACGCCAATCAGCAACGACTGTTTGCC
CGCCAGTTGTTGTGCCACGCGGTTGGGAATGTAATTCAGCTCCGCCATCGCCGCTTCCACTTTTTCCCGC
GTTTTCGCAGAAACGTGGCTGGCCTGGTTCACCACGCGGGAAACGGTCTGATAAGAGACACCGGCATACT
CTGCGACATCGTATAACGTTACTGGTTTCACATTCACCACCCTGAATTGACTCTCTTCCGGGCGCTATCA
TGCCATACCGCGAAAGGTTTTGCGCCATTCGATGGTGTCCGGGATCTCGACGCTCTCCCTTATGCGACTC
CTGCATTAGGAAATTAATACGACTCACTATA
Features (pLannotate 1.2.2; 20 found; start..end, strand, type, name):
      7..23      +  protein_bind   lac operator: The lac repressor binds to the lac operator to inhibit transcription in E. coli. This inhibition can be relieved by adding lactose or isopropyl-β-D-thiogalactopyranoside (IPTG). lac repressor encoded by lacI
     42..64      +  RBS            RBS: efficient ribosome binding site from bacteriophage T7 gene 10 (Olins and Rangwala, 1989)
     80..103     +  CDS            Strep-Tag II: peptide that binds Strep-Tactin®, an engineered form of streptavidin
    110..133     +  CDS            HRV 3C site: recognition and cleavage site for human rhinovirus 3C and PreScission proteases
    143..622     +  CDS            casB: CSE2_ECOLI - Also known as cse2, ygcK. Experimental evidence at protein level: Swiss-Prot protein existence level 1. A component of Cascade, which participates in CRISPR interference, the third stage of CRISPR immunity. Cascade binds both crRNA and in a sequence-specific manner negatively supercoiled dsDNA target. This leads to the formation of an R-loop in which the crRNA binds the target DNA, displacing the noncomplementary strand. Cas3 is recruited to Cascade, nicks target DNA and then unwinds and cleaves the target, leading to DNA degradation and invader neutralization. From Escherichia co
    638..1726    +  CDS            casC: CASC_ECOLI - Also known as cas4, cse4, ygcJ. Experimental evidence at protein level: Swiss-Prot protein existence level 1. A component of Cascade, which participates in CRISPR interference, the third stage of CRISPR immunity. Cascade binds both crRNA and in a sequence-specific manner negatively supercoiled dsDNA target. This leads to the formation of an R-loop in which the crRNA binds the target DNA, displacing the noncomplementary strand. Cas3 is recruited to Cascade, nicks target DNA and then unwinds and cleaves the target, leading to DNA degradation and invader neutralization. CasCDE alone
   1732..2403    +  CDS            casD: CAS5_ECOLI - Also known as cas5, ygcI. Experimental evidence at protein level: Swiss-Prot protein existence level 1. A component of Cascade, which participates in CRISPR interference, the third stage of CRISPR immunity. Cascade binds both crRNA and in a sequence-specific manner negatively supercoiled dsDNA target. This leads to the formation of an R-loop in which the crRNA binds the target DNA, displacing the noncomplementary strand. Cas3 is recruited to Cascade, nicks target DNA and then unwinds and cleaves the target, leading to DNA degradation and invader neutralization. CasCDE alone is als
   2393..2989    +  CDS            casE: CAS6_ECOLI - Also known as cas6e, ygcH. Experimental evidence at protein level: Swiss-Prot protein existence level 1. A component of Cascade, which participates in CRISPR interference, the third stage of CRISPR immunity. Cascade binds both crRNA and in a sequence-specific manner negatively supercoiled dsDNA target. This leads to the formation of an R-loop in which the crRNA binds the target DNA, displacing the noncomplementary strand. Cas3 is recruited to Cascade, nicks target DNA and then unwinds and cleaves the target, leading to DNA degradation and invader neutralization. From Escherichia c
   3109..3129    +  CDS            M13 gene VIII (fragment): pVIII; VIII; major coat protein
   3197..3214    +  CDS            SET1 (fragment): solubility-enhancement tag derived from T7 phage gene 10B
   3222..3269    +  terminator     T7 terminator: transcription terminator for bacteriophage T7 RNA polymerase
   3440..4231    -  CDS            SmR: aminoglycoside adenylyltransferase (Murphy, 1985); aadA; confers resistance to spectinomycin and streptomycin
   4232..4323    -  promoter       AmpR promoter: bla
   4371..5109    -  rep_origin     CloDF13 ori: Plasmids containing the CloDF13 (CDF) origin of replication can be propagated in E. coli cells that contain additional plasmids with compatible origins.
   5206..5270    -  CDS            TcR (fragment): tetracycline efflux protein; tet; confers resistance to tetracycline
   5285..5306    -  protein_bind   CAP binding site: CAP binding activates transcription in the presence of cAMP. E. coli catabolite activator protein
   5319..6401    -  CDS            lacI: lac repressor; lacI; The lac repressor binds to the lac operator to inhibit transcription in E. coli. This inhibition can be relieved by adding lactose or isopropyl-β-D-thiogalactopyranoside (IPTG).
   6402..6479    -  promoter       lacI promoter: lacI
   6487..6522    -  CDS            TcR (fragment): tetracycline efflux protein; tet; confers resistance to tetracycline
   6525..2       +  promoter       T7 promoter (across the origin): promoter for bacteriophage T7 RNA polymerase
