[The description below was written by a language model from this plasmid's Addgene catalogue record and pLannotate feature annotations shown in this document.]
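Description:
pCDF-casBCDE(-12) is a 6,541 bp bacterial expression plasmid built on the pCDF-casBCDE backbone. It replicates from the CloDF13 origin, which is compatible with other common plasmid origins and so allows co-maintenance with additional plasmids in the same E. coli cell. Selection is through the aadA (SmR) aminoglycoside adenylyltransferase gene, which confers streptomycin/spectinomycin resistance. A lacI gene with its own promoter supplies lac repressor, and expression is driven by a T7 promoter followed by a lac operator, so transcription requires T7 RNA polymerase and is inducible with IPTG.

Downstream of the T7/lacO promoter and a T7 gene 10 ribosome binding site lies an operon of four E. coli type I-E Cascade subunit genes: casB (Cse2), casC (Cas7), casD (Cas5) and casE (Cas6e). Cse2 carries an N-terminal Strep-tag II followed by an HRV 3C protease site, which permits affinity capture of the assembled complex on Strep-Tactin and subsequent tag removal. A CRISPR mini-cassette was cloned between XhoI and AvrII sites. It is not annotated in either feature table but presumably occupies the gap between casE and the T7 terminator, where only short, probably spurious, fragment matches are called. Its pre-crRNA would be processed by Cas6e, and its spacer is a version of the wild-type spacer shortened by 12 nucleotides at the leader-distal end. The largest Cascade subunit and Cas3 are not annotated on this plasmid.

According to the record, the plasmid is used to produce Cascade complexes loaded with a shortened crRNA, for studying how spacer length affects complex stoichiometry, interference and primed adaptation. The depositor and NGS sequence records give essentially identical annotations.
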