Addgene plasmid #89731: pCDF-casBCDE(-12)
Purpose: Expresses the Cascade subunits Cse2, Cas7, Cas5, Cas6e and pre-crRNA containing a shorter version of the wt spacer (-12) truncated by 12 nucleotides at the leader-distal end.
Depositing lab: Konstantin Kuznedelov & Konstantin Severinov. Depositing organization: Rutgers, The State University of New Jersey. Publication: Altered stoichiometry Escherichia coli Cascade complexes with shortened CRISPR RNA spacers are capable of interference and primed adaptation. Kuznedelov K, Mekler V, Lemak S, Tokmina-Lukaszewska M, Datsenko KA, Jain I, Savitskaya E, Mallon J, Shmakov S, Bothner B, Bailey S, Yakunin AF, Severinov K, Semenova E. Nucleic Acids Res. 2016 Dec 15;44(22):10849-10861. Epub 2016 Oct 13. 10.1093/nar/gkw914 PubMed 27738137.
Backbone
  Vector backbone: pCDF-casBCDE
  Backbone manufacturer: PMID:26013814
  Vector type: Bacterial Expression
Growth in bacteria
  Bacterial resistance: Streptomycin, 50 μg/mL
  Growth temperature: 37°C
  Growth strain: DH5alpha
  Copy number: High Copy
Gene/Insert
  Gene/Insert name: CRISPR array (alt name: CRISPR mini-cassette)
  Mutation: Derivative CRISPR array containing a shorter version of the wt spacer (-12) truncated by 12 nucleotides at the leader-distal end.
  Cloning method: Restriction Enzyme; 5′ cloning site XhoI (not destroyed); 3′ cloning site AvrII (not destroyed)
  Sequencing primers: 5′ Unknown; 3′ T7term
Terms and licenses: Academic/Nonprofit Terms; Industry Terms: Not Available to Industry
How to cite: pCDF-casBCDE(-12) was a gift from Konstantin Kuznedelov & Konstantin Severinov (Addgene plasmid # 89731 ; http://n2t.net/addgene:89731 ; RRID:Addgene_89731)
