>Addgene plasmid #89731 | pCDF-casBCDE(-12) | addgene partial sequence | sequence record 178689 | T7term 5'-GCTAGTTATTGCTCAGCGG-3'
GTCTTGATGGGTTTGAAAATGGGAGCTCGGTTTATCCCCGCTGGCGCGGGGAACTCCCCTCAGCAGCGAA
AGACAGCGGTTTATCCCCGCTGGCGCGGGGAACTCTCTAAAAGTATACATTTGTTCTTAAAGCATTTTTT
CCCATAAAAACAACCCACCAACCTTAAACCATCCAAATCTCGAGTGCGGCCGCTCACAGTGGAGCCAAAG
ATAGCAAGCCACATCCCATCGATTTAGCTGGCCCAATACCTTGCTGTACAAGATCTATTAACGCTGGCGC
GTCGTTGATGGTGAGCACACCTTCAAAGCAAACCGTTTGGATCTTTCCACTTTTACCATCACCAGAAAAA
TACTGTGGCCGTTCCGATATGGGATGCACATCTTCAACGCGCGCCGCATTGCCCAATTTACGTTGCAACC
ACGCGATTTGTTCTGCTTCTTTTATTAACGGAACCCGACAGCGTTTAATATTCCCTTTACTGTCCAGGCG
CTTTTGATTGTCGAGAATAGTTTTGATCGGATTTGCCCGAAGCCGAAAATAGAGTGGAACACCAACCTGA
AGTTGAAATTCAACCTGTTTAGTTTTAATGACTGTCGCAACGGCAGTTGAAACAGGCATTTGCGCTGACT
GCAATAAAACATGACAGCCTTCTGGTGTGTTTCGCTTCTCAACATGAAAAAGAAAATCACGAGCAGCATC
CGGTCTGTTT
